>Addgene plasmid #243797 | TVMV-TEV Proteases-mCherry | addgene full sequence | sequence record 486448 | Addgene NGS Result
GACGGATCGGGAGATCTCCCGATCCCCTATGGTGCACTCTCAGTACAATCTGCTCTGATGCCGCATAGTT
AAGCCAGTATCTGCTCCCTGCTTGTGTGTTGGAGGTCGCTGAGTAGTGCGCGAGCAAAATTTAAGCTACA
ACAAGGCAAGGCTTGACCGACAATTGCATGAAGAATCTGCTTAGGGTTAGGCGTTTTGCGCTGCTTCGCG
ATGTACGGGCCAGATATACGCGTTGACATTGATTATTGACTAGTTATTAATAGTAATCAATTACGGGGTC
ATTAGTTCATAGCCCATATATGGAGTTCCGCGTTACATAACTTACGGTAAATGGCCCGCCTGGCTGACCG
CCCAACGACCCCCGCCCATTGACGTCAATAATGACGTATGTTCCCATAGTAACGCCAATAGGGACTTTCC
ATTGACGTCAATGGGTGGAGTATTTACGGTAAACTGCCCACTTGGCAGTACATCAAGTGTATCATATGCC
AAGTACGCCCCCTATTGACGTCAATGACGGTAAATGGCCCGCCTGGCATTATGCCCAGTACATGACCTTA
TGGGACTTTCCTACTTGGCAGTACATCTACGTATTAGTCATCGCTATTACCATGGTGATGCGGTTTTGGC
AGTACATCAATGGGCGTGGATAGCGGTTTGACTCACGGGGATTTCCAAGTCTCCACCCCATTGACGTCAA
TGGGAGTTTGTTTTGGCACCAAAATCAACGGGACTTTCCAAAATGTCGTAACAACTCCGCCCCATTGACG
CAAATGGGCGGTAGGCGTGTACGGTGGGAGGTCTATATAAGCAGAGCTCTCTGGCTAACTAGAGAACCCA
CTGCTTACTGGCTTATCGAAATTAATACGACTCACTATAGGGAGACCCAAGCTGGCTAGCGTTTAAACTT
AAGCTTATGGGCTCCTCTAGCAAGGCTCTGCTGAAAGGAGTGCGGGATTTCAACCCCATCAGCGCATGCG
TGTGCCTGCTGGAGAACAGCTCTGACGGACACTCTGAAAGACTCTTCGGCATCGGCTTCGGCCCTTACAT
CATCGCCAATCAGCACCTTTTCCGGAGAAACAACGGCGAGCTGACAATCAAGACCATGCACGGAGAGTTC
AAGGTGAAGAATAGTACACAGCTGCAGATGAAACCCGTTGAGGGACGGGACATCATCGTGATCAAGATGG
CTAAGGACTTCCCTCCATTCCCCCAGAAACTGAAGTTCCGGCAGCCTACCATCAAGGATAGAGTGTGTAT
GGTGAGCACCAACTTCCAGCAGAAGAGCGTATCCAGCCTGGTGTCCGAAAGCAGTCACATCGTGCATAAG
GAAGACACCTCCTTCTGGCAGCACTGGATCACCACCAAGGACGGACAATGTGGCTCTCCTCTGGTGAGCA
TCATTGACGGCAACATCCTGGGCATCCACTCTCTCACACATACCACAAATGGGAGCAACTACTTCGTGGA
GTTCCCTGAAAAGTTTGTGGCCACGTACCTGGATGCCGCTGACGGCTGGTGCAAGAATTGGAAGTTCAAC
GCCGATAAGATCAGCTGGGGCAGCTTCACCCTGGTGGAGGATGCCCCTGAGGATGACTTCATGGCCAAGA
AGACCGTCGCCGCCATCATGGACGGTAGCGGCAGCGCCACAAACTTCAGCCTCCTCAAGCAGGCTGGGGA
CGTTGAGGAGAACCCTGGCCCCGGCTCCGGCTCTGGGGAGAGCCTGTTTAAAGGCCCCAGAGATTATAAT
CCCATCAGCTCCACCATCGTGCACCTGACAAACGAGAGCGACGGACACACCACAAGCCTGTACGGAATCG
GCTTTGGACCTTTCATCATTACCAACAAGCACCTGTTCAGACGGAACAACGGCACGCTGGTGGTGCAGAG
CCTGCACGGCGTTTTTAAGGTGAAGAACACCACCACCCTGCAGCAGCATCTGATCGACGGAAGAGACATG
ATCATCATCAGGATGCCTAAGGACTTCCCACCTTTCCCTCAGAAGCTGAAATTCAGGGAGCCTCAGAGAG
AGGAGCGGATCGTCCTGGTGACCACCAACTTCCAGACAAAAAGCATGAGCTCTATGGTGTCCGATACAAG
CAGCACCTTCCCTTCCGGCGACGGCATCTTCTGGAAGCACTGGATCCAAACCAAAGATGGCCAGTGCGGC
TCTCCCCTGGTGAGCACTAGAGATGGCTTCATCGTGGGCATCCACAGCGCTAGCAACTTCACCAACACTA
ACAACTACTTTACCAGCGTTCCTAAGAATTTCATGGAACTGCTGACCAACCAGGAAGCCCAACAATGGGT
GAGCGGTTGGCGGCTGAACGCCGATTCTGTGCTGTGGGGAGGACACAAGGTATTCATGGATAAGCCTGAA
GAACCTTTCCAGCCTGTCAAAGAGGCCACACAGCTGATGAACCGGAGAAGAAGAAGAGGCAGCGGCAGCG
CCACCAATTTCAGCCTGCTGAAGCAGGCTGGCGACGTGGAGGAAAACCCAGGCCCAGGTAGCGGCTCGGT
GAGCAAGGGCGAGGAAGATAACATGGCTATCATCAAGGAGTTCATGAGATTCAAGGTGCACATGGAAGGC
AGCGTGAACGGTCACGAGTTTGAGATCGAGGGCGAAGGCGAAGGCAGACCCTACGAGGGAACACAGACCG
CCAAGCTGAAAGTGACAAAGGGCGGACCTCTGCCATTCGCCTGGGACATCCTGAGCCCTCAGTTCATGTA
TGGCAGCAAGGCATATGTGAAGCACCCCGCCGATATCCCTGACTACCTGAAACTGTCTTTTCCTGAGGGA
TTCAAGTGGGAGCGTGTGATGAACTTCGAGGACGGCGGGGTCGTGACCGTGACCCAGGACAGCTCCCTCC
AGGACGGCGAGTTCATCTACAAGGTGAAGCTGAGGGGCACAAACTTCCCCTCTGACGGCCCCGTGATGCA
GAAGAAAACAATGGGCTGGGAGGCCAGCTCAGAAAGAATGTACCCTGAGGACGGAGCCCTGAAAGGCGAA
ATCAAACAAAGACTGAAGCTGAAGGATGGAGGCCACTACGACGCCGAAGTCAAGACAACCTACAAGGCCA
AAAAGCCTGTGCAGCTGCCTGGCGCCTACAACGTGAATATCAAGCTGGACATCACCTCCCACAACGAGGA
CTACACCATCGTGGAGCAGTACGAGCGGGCCGAGGGCAGACACAGCACCGGCGGCATGGACGAGCTGTAC
AAGTGAGAATTCTGCAGATATCCAGCACAGTGGCGGCCGCTCGAGTCTAGAGGGCCCGTTTAAACCCGCT
GATCAGCCTCGACTGTGCCTTCTAGTTGCCAGCCATCTGTTGTTTGCCCCTCCCCCGTGCCTTCCTTGAC
CCTGGAAGGTGCCACTCCCACTGTCCTTTCCTAATAAAATGAGGAAATTGCATCGCATTGTCTGAGTAGG
TGTCATTCTATTCTGGGGGGTGGGGTGGGGCAGGACAGCAAGGGGGAGGATTGGGAAGACAATAGCAGGC
ATGCTGGGGATGCGGTGGGCTCTATGGCTTCTGAGGCGGAAAGAACCAGCTGGGGCTCTAGGGGGTATCC
CC
[124 nt withheld, positions 3573-3696]
C
[91 nt withheld, positions 3698-3788]
A
[49 nt withheld, positions 3790-3838]
CCTTTGACGTTGGAGTCCACGTTCTTT
[37 nt withheld, positions 3866-3902]
ACCCTATCTCGGTCTATTCTTTTGATTTATAAGGGATTTTGCCGATTTCGGCCTATTGGTTAAAAAATGA
GCTGATTTAACAAAAATTTAACGCGAATTAATTCTGTGGAATGTGTGTCAGTTAGGGTGTGGAAAGTCCC
CAGGCTCCCCAGCAGGCAGAAGTATGCAAAGCATGCATCTCAATTAGTCAGCAACCAGGTGTGGAAAGTC
CCCAGGCTCCCCAGCAGGCAGAAGTATGCAAAGCATGCATCTCAATTAGTCAGCAACCATAGTCCCGCCC
CTAACTCCGCCCATCCCGCCCCTAACTCCGCCCAGTTCCGCCCATTCTCCGCCCCATGGCTGACTAATTT
TTTTTATTTATGCAGAGGCCGAGGCCGCCTCTGCCTCTGAGCTATTCCAGAAGTAGTGAGGAGGCTTTTT
TGGAGGCCTAGGCTTTTGCAAAAAGCTCCCGGGAGCTTGTATATCCATTTTCGGATCTGATCAAGAGACA
GGATGAGGATCGTTTCGCATGATTGAACAAGATGGATTGCACGCAGGTTCTCCGGCCGCTTGGGTGGAGA
GGCTATTCGGCTATGACTGGGCACAACAGACAATCGGCTGCTCTGATGCCGCCGTGTTCCGGCTGTCAGC
GCAGGGGCGCCCGGTTCTTTTTGTCAAGACCGACCTGTCCGGTGCCCTGAATGAACTGCAGGACGAGGCA
GCGCGGCTATCGTGGCTGGCCACGACGGGCGTTCCTTGCGCAGCTGTGCTCGACGTTGTCACTGAAGCGG
GAAGGGACTGGCTGCTATTGGGCGAAGTGCCGGGGCAGGATCTCCTGTCATCTCACCTTGCTCCTGCCGA
GAAAGTATCCATCATGGCTGATGCAATGCGGCGGCTGCATACGCTTGATCCGGCTACCTGCCCATTCGAC
CACCAAGCGAAACATCGCATCGAGCGAGCACGTACTCGGATGGAAGCCGGTCTTGTCGATCAGGATGATC
TGGACGAAGAGCATCAGGGGCTCGCGCCAGCCGAACTGTTCGCCAGGCTCAAGGCGCGCATGCCCGACGG
CGAGGATCTCGTCGTGACCCATGGCGATGCCTGCTTGCCGAATATCATGGTGGAAAATGGCCGCTTTTCT
GGATTCATCGACTGTGGCCGGCTGGGTGTGGCGGACCGCTATCAGGACATAGCGTTGGCTACCCGTGATA
TTGCTGAAGAGCTTGGCGGCGAATGGGCTGACCGCTTCCTCGTGCTTTACGGTATCGCCGCTCCCGATTC
GCAGCGCATCGCCTTCTATCGCCTTCTTGACGAGTTCTTCTGAGCGGGACTCTGGGGTTCGAAATGACCG
ACCAAGCGACGCCCAACCTGCCATCACGAGATTTCGATTCCACCGCCGCCTTCTATGAAAGGTTGGGCTT
CGGAATCGTTTTCCGGGACGCCGGCTGGATGATCCTCCAGCGCGGGGATCTCATGCTGGAGTTCTTCGCC
CACCCCAACTTGTTTATTGCAGCTTATAATGGTTACAAATAAAGCAATAGCATCACAAATTTCACAAATA
AAGCATTTTTTTCACTGCATTCTAGTTGTGGTTTGTCCAAACTCATCAATGTATCTTATCATGTCTGTAT
ACCGTCGACCTCTAGCTAGAGCTTGGCGTAATCATGGTCATAGCTGTTTCCTGTGTGAAATTGTTATCCG
CTCACAATTCCACACAACATACGAGCCGGAAGCATAAAGTGTAAAGCCTGGGGTGCCTAATGAGTGAGCT
AACTCACATTAATTGCGTTGCGCTCACTGCCCGCTTTCCAGTCGGGAAACCTGTCGTGCCAGCTGCATTA
ATGAATCGGCCAACGCGCGGGGAGAGGCGGTTTGCGTATTGGGCGCTCTTCCGCTTCCTCGCTCACTGAC
TCGCTGCGCTCGGTCGTTCGGCTGCGGCGAGCGGTATCAGCTCACTCAAAGGCGGTAATACGGTTATCCA
CAGAATCAGGGGATAACGCAGGAAAGAACATGTGAGCAAAAGGCCAGCAAAAGGCCAGGAACCGTAAAAA
GGCCGCGTTGCTGGCGTTTTTCCATAGGCTCCGCCCCCCTGACGAGCATCACAAAAATCGACGCTCAAGT
CAGAGGTGGCGAAACCCGACAGGACTATAAAGATACCAGGCGTTTCCCCCTGGAAGCTCCCTCGTGCGCT
CTCCTGTTCCGACCCTGCCGCTTACCGGATACCTGTCCGCCTTTCTCCCTTCGGGAAGCGTGGCGCTTTC
TCATAGCTCACGCTGTAGGTATCTCAGTTCGGTGTAGGTCGTTCGCTCCAAGCTGGGCTGTGTGCACGAA
CCCCCCGTTCAGCCCGACCGCTGCGCCTTATCCGGTAACTATCGTCTTGAGTCCAACCCGGTAAGACACG
ACTTATCGCCACTGGCAGCAGCCACTGGTAACAGGATTAGCAGAGCGAGGTATGTAGGCGGTGCTACAGA
GTTCTTGAAGTGGTGGCCTAACTACGGCTACACTAGAAGAACAGTATTTGGTATCTGCGCTCTGCTGAAG
CCAGTTACCTTCGGAAAAAGAGTTGGTAGCTCTTGATCCGGCAAACAAACCACCGCTGGTAGCGGTGGTT
TTTTTGTTTGCAAGCAGCAGATTACGCGCAGAAAAAAAGGATCTCAAGAAGATCCTTTGATCTTTTCTAC
GGGGTCTGACGCTCAGTGGAACGAAAACTCACGTTAAGGGATTTTGGTCATGAGATTATCAAAAAGGATC
TTCACCTAGATCCTTTTAAATTAAAAATGAAGTTTTAAATCAATCTAAAGTATATATGAGTAAACTTGGT
CTGACAGTTACCAATGCTTAATCAGTGAGGCACCTATCTCAGCGATCTGTCTATTTCGTTCATCCATAGT
TGCCTGACTCCCCGTCGTGTAGATAACTACGATACGGGAGGGCTTACCATCTGGCCCCAGTGCTGCAATG
ATACCGCGAGACCCACGCTCACCGGCTCCAGATTTATCAGCAATAAACCAGCCAGCCGGAAGGGCCGAGC
GCAGAAGTGGTCCTGCAACTTTATCCGCCTCCATCCAGTCTATTAATTGTTGCCGGGAAGCTAGAGTAAG
TAGTTCGCCAGTTAATAGTTTGCGCAACGTTGTTGCCATTGCTACAGGCATCGTGGTGTCACGCTCGTCG
TTTGGTATGGCTTCATTCAGCTCCGGTTCCCAACGATCAAGGCGAGTTACATGATCCCCCATGTTGTGCA
AAAAAGCGGTTAGCTCCTTCGGTCCTCCGATCGTTGTCAGAAGTAAGTTGGCCGCAGTGTTATCACTCAT
GGTTATGGCAGCACTGCATAATTCTCTTACTGTCATGCCATCCGTAAGATGCTTTTCTGTGACTGGTGAG
TACTCAACCAAGTCATTCTGAGAATAGTGTATGCGGCGACCGAGTTGCTCTTGCCCGGCGTCAATACGGG
ATAATACCGCGCCACATAGCAGAACTTTAAAAGTGCTCATCATTGGAAAACGTTCTTCGGGGCGAAAACT
CTCAAGGATCTTACCGCTGTTGAGATCCAGTTCGATGTAACCCACTCGTGCACCCAACTGATCTTCAGCA
TCTTTTACTTTCACCAGCGTTTCTGGGTGAGCAAAAACAGGAAGGCAAAATGCCGCAAAAAAGGGAATAA
GGGCGACACGGAAATGTTGAATACTCATACTCTTCCTTTTTCAATATTATTGAAGCATTTATCAGGGTTA
TTGTCTCATGAGCGGATACATATTTGAATGTATTTAGAAAAATAAACAAATAGGGGTTCCGCGCACATTT
CCCCGAAAAGTGCCACCTGACGTC
Features (pLannotate 1.2.2; 22 found; start..end, strand, type, name):
     28..80      -  misc_feature   bom (fragment): basis of mobility region from pBR322
    235..614     +  enhancer       CMV enhancer: human cytomegalovirus immediate early enhancer
    615..818     +  promoter       CMV promoter: human cytomegalovirus (CMV) immediate early promoter
    814..847     +  LTR            5' LTR (truncated) (fragment): truncated 5' long terminal repeat (LTR) from HIV-1
    863..881     +  promoter       T7 promoter: promoter for bacteriophage T7 RNA polymerase
    929..1633    +  CDS            POLG_TVMV (fragment): Experimental evidence at protein level: Swiss-Prot protein existence level 1. [Nuclear inclusion protein A]: has RNA-binding and proteolytic activities. From Tobacco vein mottling virus (TVMV).
   1715..2422    +  CDS            POLG_TEV (fragment): Experimental evidence at protein level: Swiss-Prot protein existence level 1. [Nuclear inclusion protein A]: has RNA-binding and proteolytic activities. From Tobacco etch virus (TEV).
   2519..3223    +  CDS            mCherry: mCherry is a basic (constitutively fluorescent) red fluorescent protein published in 2004, derived from Discosoma sp.. It is reported to be a very rapidly-maturing monomer with low acid sensitivity.
   3303..3527    +  polyA_signal   bGH poly(A) signal: bovine growth hormone polyadenylation signal
   3531..3552    +  promoter       SV40 promoter (fragment): SV40 enhancer and early promoter
   3573..4001    +  rep_origin     f1 ori (sequence partly withheld): f1 bacteriophage origin of replication; arrow indicates direction of (+) strand synthesis
   4015..4344    +  promoter       SV40 promoter: SV40 enhancer and early promoter
   4411..5202    +  CDS            neo: KKA2_KLEPN - Also known as kan, nptII. Experimental evidence at protein level: Swiss-Prot protein existence level 1. Resistance to kanamycin, neomycin, paromomycin, ribostamycin, butirosin and gentamicin B. From Klebsiella pneumoniae.
   5226..5384    +  CDS            ble (fragment): BLE_KLEPN - Experimental evidence at protein level: Swiss-Prot protein existence level 1. Binding protein with a strong affinity to the bleomycin family of antibiotics. Binds to CL990; an antimitotic-antibiotic compound. From Klebsiella pneumoniae.
   5379..5500    +  polyA_signal   SV40 poly(A) signal: SV40 polyadenylation signal
   5573..5589    -  protein_bind   lac operator: The lac repressor binds to the lac operator to inhibit transcription in E. coli. This inhibition can be relieved by adding lactose or isopropyl-β-D-thiogalactopyranoside (IPTG). lac repressor encoded by lacI
   5597..5627    -  promoter       lac promoter: promoter for the E. coli lac operon
   5642..5663    -  protein_bind   CAP binding site: CAP binding activates transcription in the presence of cAMP. E. coli catabolite activator protein
   5676..5768    -  CDS            lacI (fragment): lac repressor; lacI; The lac repressor binds to the lac operator to inhibit transcription in E. coli. This inhibition can be relieved by adding lactose or isopropyl-β-D-thiogalactopyranoside (IPTG).
   5951..6539    -  rep_origin     ori: high-copy-number ColE1/pMB1/pBR322/pUC origin of replication
   6710..7570    -  CDS            AmpR: β-lactamase; bla; confers resistance to ampicillin, carbenicillin, and related antibiotics
   7571..7675    -  promoter       AmpR promoter: bla
