[The description below was written by a language model from this plasmid's Addgene catalogue record and pLannotate feature annotations shown in this document.]
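Description:
TVMV-TEV Proteases-mCherry is a mammalian expression plasmid of about 7.7 kb built on the pcDNA3.1(+) backbone and delivered by transfection. It is propagated in E. coli through a high-copy ColE1/pUC-type origin under ampicillin selection (AmpR with its bla promoter). It also has the usual pcDNA3.1 accessory elements. These include an f1 origin for single-stranded DNA production and an SV40 early promoter driving a neomycin/kanamycin phosphotransferase gene with an SV40 poly(A) signal, which would allow G418 selection of stable mammalian cells. Short annotated fragments (ble, lacI, an HIV-1 LTR piece, bom) appear to be backbone remnants or annotation matches rather than functional parts.

The payload is a single synthetic open reading frame transcribed from the human CMV immediate-early enhancer/promoter and terminated by the bGH polyadenylation signal. A T7 promoter sits just upstream of the coding region. According to the depositor's layout, the frame begins with a short MGSS leader and then encodes the tobacco vein mottling virus (TVMV) protease, a "SuperTEV" variant of the tobacco etch virus protease, and mCherry. The three units are separated by P2A self-cleaving peptides flanked by glycine-serine linkers. Ribosomal skipping at each P2A yields three separate proteins from one transcript. Because mCherry is last, red fluorescence reports both successful transfection and complete read-through of the upstream protease sequences. The feature table confirms this order, with the two protease segments matching the nuclear inclusion protein A regions of the respective potyviral polyproteins.

The plasmid supplies both sequence-specific proteases together as inputs in mammalian cells, in the context of work on Boolean logic-gated protein presentation.
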