Addgene plasmid #243797: TVMV-TEV Proteases-mCherry
Purpose: Encodes for mammalian expression of TVMV and TEV protease inputs. Construct contains a mCherry to indicate successful transfection and full plasmid read-through. Each protein is separated by a P2A self-cleaving sequence.
Depositing lab: Cole DeForest. Depositing organization: University of Washington. Publication: Boolean logic-gated protein presentation through autonomously compiled molecular topology. Gharios R, Ross ML, Li A, Kottantharayil SP, Hoye J, DeForest CA. Nat Chem Biol. 2025 Oct 9. doi: 10.1038/s41589-025-02037-5. PubMed 41068299.
Backbone
  Vector backbone: pcDNA3.1(+)
  Vector type: Mammalian Expression
Growth in bacteria
  Bacterial resistance: Ampicillin, 100 μg/mL
  Growth temperature: 37°C
  Growth strain: DH5alpha
  Copy number: High Copy
Gene/Insert
  Gene/Insert name: TVMV and TEV proteases
  Species: Synthetic
  Cloning method: Restriction Enzyme; 5′ cloning site Unknown (unknown if destroyed)
Terms and licenses: Academic/Nonprofit Terms; Industry Terms: Not Available to Industry
Depositor comments: MGSS- TVMV-GS(x2)-P2A-GS(x2)-SuperTEV-GS(x2)-P2A-GS(x2)-mCherry
How to cite: TVMV-TEV Proteases-mCherry was a gift from Cole DeForest (Addgene plasmid # 243797 ; http://n2t.net/addgene:243797 ; RRID:Addgene_243797)
